>Addgene plasmid #209687 | MAC_N_CCDC93 | addgene full sequence | sequence record 441773 | Addgene NGS Result
GACATTGATTATTGACTAGTTATTAATAGTAATCAATTACGGGGTCATTAGTTCATAGCCCATATATGGA
GTTCCGCGTTACATAACTTACGGTAAATGGCCCGCCTGGCTGACCGCCCAACGACCCCCGCCCATTGACG
TCAATAATGACGTATGTTCCCATAGTAACGCCAATAGGGACTTTCCATTGACGTCAATGGGTGGAGTATT
TACGGTAAACTGCCCACTTGGCAGTACATCAAGTGTATCATATGCCAAGTACGCCCCCTATTGACGTCAA
TGACGGTAAATGGCCCGCCTGGCATTATGCCCAGTACATGACCTTATGGGACTTTCCTACTTGGCAGTAC
ATCTACGTATTAGTCATCGCTATTACCATGGTGATGCGGTTTTGGCAGTACATCAATGGGCGTGGATAGC
GGTTTGACTCACGGGGATTTCCAAGTCTCCACCCCATTGACGTCAATGGGAGTTTGTTTTGGCACCAAAA
TCAACGGGACTTTCCAAAATGTCGTAACAACTCCGCCCCATTGACGCAAATGGGCGGTAGGCGTGTACGG
TGGGAGGTCTATATAAGCAGAGCTCTCCCTATCAGTGATAGAGATCTCCCTATCAGTGATAGAGATCGTC
GACGAGCTCGTTTAGTGAACCGTCAGATCGCCTGGAGACGCCATCCACGCTGTTTTGACCTCCATAGAAG
ACACCGGGACCGATCCAGCCTCCGGACTCTAGCGTTTAAACTTAAGCTTGGTACCGAGCTCGGATCCACT
AGTCCAGTGTGGTGGAATTCTGCAGATATCCAGCACAGTGGCGGCCGCTCGAGACCATGAAGGACAACAC
CGTGCCCCTGAAGCTGATCGCCCTGCTGGCCAACGGCGAGTTCCACTCTGGCGAGCAGCTGGGCGAGACA
CTGGGCATGAGCAGAGCCGCCATCAACAAGCACATCCAGACCCTGCGGGACTGGGGCGTGGACGTGTTCA
CAGTGCCCGGCAAGGGCTACAGCCTGCCCGAGCCCATCCAGCTGCTGAACGCCAAGCAGATCCTGGGCCA
GCTGGATGGCGGATCTGTGGCCGTGCTGCCCGTGATCGACAGCACCAACCAGTATCTGCTCGACCGGATC
GGCGAGCTGAAGTCCGGCGACGCCTGTATCGCCGAGTACCAGCAGGCCGGCAGAGGCGGCAGGGGCAGAA
AGTGGTTCAGCCCCTTCGGCGCCAACCTGTACCTGAGCATGTTCTGGAGACTGGAACAGGGCCCAGCCGC
CGCTATTGGCCTGAGCCTGGTCATCGGCATCGTGATGGCCGAGGTGCTGCGGAAGCTGGGCGCCGACAAA
GTGCGCGTGAAGTGGCCCAACGACCTGTATCTGCAGGACCGGAAGCTGGCCGGCATCCTGGTGGAACTGA
CCGGCAAAACAGGCGACGCCGCCCAGATCGTGATCGGCGCTGGCATCAACATGGCCATGCGGCGGGTGGA
AGAGAGCGTGGTCAACCAGGGCTGGATCACCCTGCAGGAAGCCGGCATCAACCTGGACCGGAACACCCTG
GCCGCCATGCTGATCAGAGAGCTGAGAGCCGCCCTGGAACTGTTCGAGCAGGAAGGCCTGGCCCCCTACC
TGAGCAGATGGGAGAAGCTGGACAACTTCATCAACCGGCCCGTGAAACTGATCATCGGCGACAAAGAGAT
CTTCGGCATCAGCCGGGGCATCGACAAGCAGGGGGCCCTGCTCCTGGAACAGGACGGCATCATCAAGCCC
TGGATGGGCGGCGAGATCAGCCTGCGGAGCGCCGAGAAGTACCCATACGATGTTCCTGACTATGCCGGTA
CCGAGCTCGGATCCACCATGGCTAGCTGGAGCCACCCGCAGTTCGAGAAAGGTGGAGGTTCCGGAGGTGG
ATCGGGAGGTGGATCGTGGAGCCACCCGCAGTTCGAAAAAGCGGCCGATATCACAAGTTTGTACAAAAAA
GCAGGCTCCACCATGGGTTTGCCCAGGGGGCCGGAGGGCCAGGGTCTCCCGGAGGTGGAAACAAGAGAAG
ATGAAGAACAAAATGTCAAGTTGACTGAAATTCTGGAGCTCTTGGTTGCAGCTGGGCATTTCAGGGCAAG
AATTAAAGGCTTATCACCCTTTGACAAGGTAGTAGGAGGAATGACTTGGTGTATCACCACTTGCAACTTT
GATGTAGATGTTGATTTGCTCTTTCAAGAAAACTCTACGATAGGTCAAAAAATAGCTCTGTCAGAAAAAA
TTGTCTCGGTCCTGCCAAGGATGAAATGCCCACACCAGCTGGAGCCCCACCAGATCCAGGGGATGGATTT
TATTCACATATTTCCTGTTGTTCAGTGGCTGGTGAAACGAGCTATAGAAACAAAAGAAGAGATGGGTGAC
TATATCCGCTCCTACTCTGTATCCCAGTTCCAGAAGACTTACAGTCTCCCTGAGGATGATGACTTCATAA
AGAGAAAAGAAAAGGCCATCAAGACAGTTGTGGACCTCTCAGAAGTGTACAAGCCCCGTCGGAAATACAA
ACGCCACCAGGGAGCAGAGGAGCTACTTGATGAAGAATCTCGAATCCATGCTACACTTTTGGAATATGGC
AGGAGATATGGATTTAGCTGCCAGAGCAAAATGGAGAAGGCTGAGGACAAGAAAACGGCACTTCCAGCAG
GGCTGTCAGCTACAGAAAAAGCTGATGCCCACGAGGAAGATGAGCTTCGAGCAGCTGAAGAGCAGCGTAT
TCAGTCGCTGATGACCAAGATGACCGCTATGGCAAATGAGGAGAGCCGTCTCACCGCAAGCTCCGTGGGC
CAGATTGTGGGACTCTGCTCTGCTGAGATCAAGCAGATTGTGTCCGAGTATGCAGAGAAGCAGTCTGAGC
TATCAGCTGAAGAAAGTCCAGAAAAATTAGGAACCTCCCAGCTACATCGCCGGAAAGTCATTTCCTTGAA
CAAACAGATTGCGCAAAAGACCAAACATCTTGAAGAGCTGCGAGCAAGTCACACCAGCCTACAAGCCAGA
TATAATGAAGCCAAGAAAACGCTGACAGAGCTGAAGACTTACAGTGAGAAACTGGACAAAGAGCAAGCAG
CCCTCGAGAAGATAGAATCCAAAGCTGATCCAAGTATCCTACAGAACCTGAGAGCACTTGTAGCCATGAA
TGAAAATCTGAAAAGTCAAGAACAGGAATTTAAAGCACATTGTCGAGAGGAGATGACACGACTACAGCAA
GAAATTGAAAACCTGAAAGCTGAGAGAGCACCACGTGGAGATGAAAAGACCCTCTCCAGTGGAGAGCCGC
CTGGTACCTTGACCTCTGCAATGACTCATGACGAAGACCTAGACAGACGGTATAATATGGAGAAAGAGAA
ACTTTACAAGATACGTTTACTACAGGCTCGAAGAAATCGAGAAATAGCAATTTTGCACCGCAAGATTGAT
GAAGTCCCTAGCCGTGCCGAGCTAATACAGTATCAGAAGAGATTTATTGAACTCTACCGCCAGATTTCAG
CAGTGCACAAAGAAACCAAGCAGTTCTTCACTTTATATAATACCCTGGATGATAAAAAGGTTTATTTGGA
AAAAGAGATTAGTCTGCTGAACTCAATTCATGAGAACTTCTCACAGGCCATGGCCTCCCCTGCTGCCCGG
GACCAGTTTTTACGTCAGATGGAACAGATTGTGGAAGGAATTAAGCAAAGTAGAATGAAGATGGAAAAGA
AAAAGCAAGAGAACAAAATGAGAAGAGACCAGTTGAACGACCAGTACTTGGAGCTGTTAGAAAAGCAGAG
GCTATACTTTAAGACTGTGAAAGAGTTCAAGGAGGAGGGCCGCAAGAACGAGATGCTGCTGTCCAAGGTG
AAAGCGAAGGCCTCCTGGATCCACCCAGCTTTCTTGTACAAAGTGGTGACGTAAGCTAGGGGCCCGTTTA
AACCCGCTGATCAGCCTCGACTGTGCCTTCTAGTTGCCAGCCATCTGTTGTTTGCCCCTCCCCCGTGCCT
TCCTTGACCCTGGAAGGTGCCACTCCCACTGTCCTTTCCTAATAAAATGAGGAAATTGCATCGCATTGTC
TGAGTAGGTGTCATTCTATTCTGGGGGGTGGGGTGGGGCAGGACAGCAAGGGGGAGGATTGGGAAGACAA
TAGCAGGCATGCTGGGGATGCGGTGGGCTCTATGGCTTCTGAGGCGGAAAGAACCAGCTGGGGCTCTAGG
GGGTATCCCC
[124 nt withheld, positions 4211-4334]
C
[91 nt withheld, positions 4336-4426]
AGGGTGATGGTTCACGTACCTAGAAGTTCCTATTCCGAAGTTCCTATTCTCTAGAAAGTATAGGAACTTC
CTTGGCCAAAAAGCCTGAACTCACCGCGACGTCTGTCGAGAAGTTTCTGATCGAAAAGTTCGACAGCGTC
TCCGACCTGATGCAGCTCTCGGAGGGCGAAGAATCTCGTGCTTTCAGCTTCGATGTAGGAGGGCGTGGAT
ATGTCCTGCGGGTAAATAGCTGCGCCGATGGTTTCTACAAAGATCGTTATGTTTATCGGCACTTTGCATC
GGCCGCGCTCCCGATTCCGGAAGTGCTTGACATTGGGGAATTCAGCGAGAGCCTGACCTATTGCATCTCC
CGCCGTGCACAGGGTGTCACGTTGCAAGACCTGCCTGAAACCGAACTGCCCGCTGTTCTGCAGCCGGTCG
CGGAGGCCATGGATGCGATCGCTGCGGCCGATCTTAGCCAGACGAGCGGGTTCGGCCCATTCGGACCGCA
AGGAATCGGTCAATACACTACATGGCGTGATTTCATATGCGCGATTGCTGATCCCCATGTGTATCACTGG
CAAACTGTGATGGACGACACCGTCAGTGCGTCCGTCGCGCAGGCTCTCGATGAGCTGATGCTTTGGGCCG
AGGACTGCCCCGAAGTCCGGCACCTCGTGCACGCGGATTTCGGCTCCAACAATGTCCTGACGGACAATGG
CCGCATAACAGCGGTCATTGACTGGAGCGAGGCGATGTTCGGGGATTCCCAATACGAGGTCGCCAACATC
TTCTTCTGGAGGCCGTGGTTGGCTTGTATGGAGCAGCAGACGCGCTACTTCGAGCGGAGGCATCCGGAGC
TTGCAGGATCGCCGCGGCTCCGGGCGTATATGCTCCGCATTGGTCTTGACCAACTCTATCAGAGCTTGGT
TGACGGCAATTTCGATGATGCAGCTTGGGCGCAGGGTCGATGCGACGCAATCGTCCGATCCGGAGCCGGG
ACTGTCGGGCGTACACAAATCGCCCGCAGAAGCGCGGCCGTCTGGACCGATGGCTGTGTAGAAGTACTCG
CCGATAGTGGAAACCGACGCCCCAGCACTCGTCCGAGGGCAAAGGAATAGCACGTACTACGAGATTTCGA
TTCCACCGCCGCCTTCTATGAAAGGTTGGGCTTCGGAATCGTTTTCCGGGACGCCGGCTGGATGATCCTC
CAGCGCGGGGATCTCATGCTGGAGTTCTTCGCCCACCCCAACTTGTTTATTGCAGCTTATAATGGTTACA
AATAAAGCAATAGCATCACAAATTTCACAAATAAAGCATTTTTTTCACTGCATTCTAGTTGTGGTTTGTC
CAAACTCATCAATGTATCTTATCATGTCTGTATACCGTCGACCTCTAGCTAGAGCTTGGCGTAATCATGG
TCATAGCTGTTTCCTGTGTGAAATTGTTATCCGCTCACAATTCCACACAACATACGAGCCGGAAGCATAA
AGTGTAAAGCCTGGGGTGCCTAATGAGTGAGCTAACTCACATTAATTGCGTTGCGCTCACTGCCCGCTTT
CCAGTCGGGAAACCTGTCGTGCCAGCTGCATTAATGAATCGGCCAACGCGCGGGGAGAGGCGGTTTGCGT
ATTGGGCGCTCTTCCGCTTCCTCGCTCACTGACTCGCTGCGCTCGGTCGTTCGGCTGCGGCGAGCGGTAT
CAGCTCACTCAAAGGCGGTAATACGGTTATCCACAGAATCAGGGGATAACGCAGGAAAGAACATGTGAGC
AAAAGGCCAGCAAAAGGCCAGGAACCGTAAAAAGGCCGCGTTGCTGGCGTTTTTCCATAGGCTCCGCCCC
CCTGACGAGCATCACAAAAATCGACGCTCAAGTCAGAGGTGGCGAAACCCGACAGGACTATAAAGATACC
AGGCGTTTCCCCCTGGAAGCTCCCTCGTGCGCTCTCCTGTTCCGACCCTGCCGCTTACCGGATACCTGTC
CGCCTTTCTCCCTTCGGGAAGCGTGGCGCTTTCTCATAGCTCACGCTGTAGGTATCTCAGTTCGGTGTAG
GTCGTTCGCTCCAAGCTGGGCTGTGTGCACGAACCCCCCGTTCAGCCCGACCGCTGCGCCTTATCCGGTA
ACTATCGTCTTGAGTCCAACCCGGTAAGACACGACTTATCGCCACTGGCAGCAGCCACTGGTAACAGGAT
TAGCAGAGCGAGGTATGTAGGCGGTGCTACAGAGTTCTTGAAGTGGTGGCCTAACTACGGCTACACTAGA
AGAACAGTATTTGGTATCTGCGCTCTGCTGAAGCCAGTTACCTTCGGAAAAAGAGTTGGTAGCTCTTGAT
CCGGCAAACAAACCACCGCTGGTAGCGGTGGTTTTTTTGTTTGCAAGCAGCAGATTACGCGCAGAAAAAA
AGGATCTCAAGAAGATCCTTTGATCTTTTCTACGGGGTCTGACGCTCAGTGGAACGAAAACTCACGTTAA
GGGATTTTGGTCATGAGATTATCAAAAAGGATCTTCACCTAGATCCTTTTAAATTAAAAATGAAGTTTTA
AATCAATCTAAAGTATATATGAGTAAACTTGGTCTGACAGTTACCAATGCTTAATCAGTGAGGCACCTAT
CTCAGCGATCTGTCTATTTCGTTCATCCATAGTTGCCTGACTCCCCGTCGTGTAGATAACTACGATACGG
GAGGGCTTACCATCTGGCCCCAGTGCTGCAATGATACCGCGAGACCCACGCTCACCGGCTCCAGATTTAT
CAGCAATAAACCAGCCAGCCGGAAGGGCCGAGCGCAGAAGTGGTCCTGCAACTTTATCCGCCTCCATCCA
GTCTATTAATTGTTGCCGGGAAGCTAGAGTAAGTAGTTCGCCAGTTAATAGTTTGCGCAACGTTGTTGCC
ATTGCTACAGGCATCGTGGTGTCACGCTCGTCGTTTGGTATGGCTTCATTCAGCTCCGGTTCCCAACGAT
CAAGGCGAGTTACATGATCCCCCATGTTGTGCAAAAAAGCGGTTAGCTCCTTCGGTCCTCCGATCGTTGT
CAGAAGTAAGTTGGCCGCAGTGTTATCACTCATGGTTATGGCAGCACTGCATAATTCTCTTACTGTCATG
CCATCCGTAAGATGCTTTTCTGTGACTGGTGAGTACTCAACCAAGTCATTCTGAGAATAGTGTATGCGGC
GACCGAGTTGCTCTTGCCCGGCGTCAATACGGGATAATACCGCGCCACATAGCAGAACTTTAAAAGTGCT
CATCATTGGAAAACGTTCTTCGGGGCGAAAACTCTCAAGGATCTTACCGCTGTTGAGATCCAGTTCGATG
TAACCCACTCGTGCACCCAACTGATCTTCAGCATCTTTTACTTTCACCAGCGTTTCTGGGTGAGCAAAAA
CAGGAAGGCAAAATGCCGCAAAAAAGGGAATAAGGGCGACACGGAAATGTTGAATACTCATACTCTTCCT
TTTTCAATATTATTGAAGCATTTATCAGGGTTATTGTCTCATGAGCGGATACATATTTGAATGTATTTAG
AAAAATAAACAAATAGGGGTTCCGCGCACATTTCCCCGAAAAGTGCCACCTGACGTCGACGGATCGGGAG
ATCTCCCGATCCCCTATGGTGCACTCTCAGTACAATCTGCTCTGATGCCGCATAGTTAAGCCAGTATCTG
CTCCCTGCTTGTGTGTTGGAGGTCGCTGAGTAGTGCGCGAGCAAAATTTAAGCTACAACAAGGCAAGGCT
TGACCGACAATTGCATGAAGAATCTGCTTAGGGTTAGGCGTTTTGCGCTGCTTCGCGATGTACGGGCCAG
ATATACGCGTT
Features (pLannotate 1.2.2; 27 found; start..end, strand, type, name):
      1..380     +  enhancer       CMV enhancer: human cytomegalovirus immediate early enhancer
    381..584     +  promoter       CMV promoter: human cytomegalovirus (CMV) immediate early promoter
    586..605     +  promoter       PLtetO-1 promoter (fragment): modified phage lambda PL promoter with tet operator sites (Lutz and Bujard, 1997)
    607..626     +  promoter       PLtetO-1 promoter (fragment): modified phage lambda PL promoter with tet operator sites (Lutz and Bujard, 1997)
    634..667     +  promoter       TRE3GV promoter (fragment): 3rd-generation Tet-responsive promoter that can be activated by binding of Tet-On® 3G, optimized for retroviral and lentiviral vectors
    827..1789    +  CDS            birA: BIRA_ECOLI - Also known as bioR, dhbB. Experimental evidence at protein level: Swiss-Prot protein existence level 1. Acts both as a biotin--[acetyl-CoA-carboxylase] ligase and a biotin-operon repressor. In the presence of ATP, BirA activates biotin to form the BirA-biotinyl-5'-adenylate (BirA-bio-5'-AMP or holoBirA) complex. HoloBirA can either transfer the biotinyl moiety to the biotin carboxyl carrier protein (BCCP) subunit of acetyl-CoA carboxylase, or bind to the biotin operator site and inhibit transcription of the operon. From Escherichia coli (strain K12).
   1790..1815    +  CDS            3xHA (fragment): three tandem HA epitope tags
   1847..1866    +  CDS            Strep-Tag II (fragment): peptide that binds Strep-Tactin®, an engineered form of streptavidin
   1907..1929    +  CDS            Strep-Tag II (fragment): peptide that binds Strep-Tactin®, an engineered form of streptavidin
   1943..1967    +  protein_bind   attB1: mutant version of attB; recombination site for the Gateway® BP reaction BP Clonase™
   1973..3865    +  CDS            CCDC93: CCD93_HUMAN - Experimental evidence at protein level: Swiss-Prot protein existence level 1. (Microbial infection) The CCC complex, in collaboration with the heterotrimeric retriever complex, mediates the exit of human papillomavirus to the cell surface. From Homo sapiens (Human).
   3873..3897    -  protein_bind   attB2: mutant version of attB; recombination site for the Gateway® BP reaction BP Clonase™
   3941..4165    +  polyA_signal   bGH poly(A) signal: bovine growth hormone polyadenylation signal
   4169..4190    +  promoter       SV40 promoter (fragment): SV40 enhancer and early promoter
   4211..4444    +  rep_origin     f1 ori (fragment) (sequence partly withheld): f1 bacteriophage origin of replication; arrow indicates direction of (+) strand synthesis
   4449..4496    +  protein_bind   FRT: FLP-mediated recombination occurs in the 8-bp core sequence TCTAGAAA (Turan and Bode, 2011). FLP recombinase from the Saccharomyces cerevisiae 2μ plasmid
   4504..5526    +  CDS            HygR: aminoglycoside phosphotransferase from E. coli; aph(4)-Ia; confers resistance to hygromycin
   5536..5661    +  CDS            ble (fragment): BLE_KLEPN - Experimental evidence at protein level: Swiss-Prot protein existence level 1. Binding protein with a strong affinity to the bleomycin family of antibiotics. Binds to CL990; an antimitotic-antibiotic compound. From Klebsiella pneumoniae.
   5656..5777    +  polyA_signal   SV40 poly(A) signal: SV40 polyadenylation signal
   5850..5866    -  protein_bind   lac operator: The lac repressor binds to the lac operator to inhibit transcription in E. coli. This inhibition can be relieved by adding lactose or isopropyl-β-D-thiogalactopyranoside (IPTG). lac repressor encoded by lacI
   5874..5904    -  promoter       lac promoter: promoter for the E. coli lac operon
   5919..5940    -  protein_bind   CAP binding site: CAP binding activates transcription in the presence of cAMP. E. coli catabolite activator protein
   5953..6045    -  CDS            lacI (fragment): lac repressor; lacI; The lac repressor binds to the lac operator to inhibit transcription in E. coli. This inhibition can be relieved by adding lactose or isopropyl-β-D-thiogalactopyranoside (IPTG).
   6228..6816    -  rep_origin     ori: high-copy-number ColE1/pMB1/pBR322/pUC origin of replication
   6987..7847    -  CDS            AmpR: β-lactamase; bla; confers resistance to ampicillin, carbenicillin, and related antibiotics
   7848..7952    -  promoter       AmpR promoter: bla
   8011..8063    -  misc_feature   bom (fragment): basis of mobility region from pBR322
