[The description below was written by a language model from this plasmid's Addgene catalogue record and pLannotate feature annotations shown in this document.]
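Description:
MAC_N_CCDC93 is an 8.2 kb mammalian expression plasmid built on the MAC-tag-N Gateway destination backbone, carrying the human CCDC93 open reading frame (about 1.9 kb, derived from a Human ORFeome collection clone) fused to an N-terminal MAC-tag. It is maintained in E. coli through a high-copy ColE1/pUC-type origin with ampicillin selection from the β-lactamase gene; a partial f1 origin and lac promoter/operator remnants are also annotated in the backbone.

Expression is driven by the CMV enhancer and immediate early promoter, followed by short matches to tet operator-containing promoters. This suggests a tetracycline-regulatable CMV/TetO arrangement, in which transcription would be repressed in Tet repressor-expressing cells until inducer is added, although the catalogue fields do not state this. The coding region begins with an E. coli BirA-derived biotin ligase, followed by an HA epitope and two Strep-Tag II motifs, which together form the MAC-tag. It then reads through the attB1 site left by Gateway recombination into CCDC93, ending before attB2 and a bGH polyadenylation signal. Downstream, an FRT site sits directly in front of a hygromycin resistance gene with no complete promoter annotated upstream of it, followed by an SV40 poly(A) signal. This layout is typical of vectors designed for FLP-mediated integration into a genomic FRT landing site, where hygromycin resistance is gained only after correct insertion.

The combined tag allows Strep-based affinity purification and proximity-dependent biotinylation from a single construct, with HA for detection. CCDC93 is a component of the CCC/Commander complex, and the plasmid was deposited with a study of the structure and interactions of the endogenous human Commander complex.
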