Addgene plasmid #209687: MAC_N_CCDC93
Depositing lab: Markku Varjosalo. Publication: Structure and interactions of the endogenous human Commander complex. Laulumaa S, Kumpula EP, Huiskonen JT, Varjosalo M. Nat Struct Mol Biol. 2024 Jun;31(6):925-938. doi: 10.1038/s41594-024-01246-1. Epub 2024 Mar 8. PubMed 38459129.
Backbone
  Vector backbone: MAC-tag-N (#108078)
  Backbone manufacturer: Markku Varjosalo lab
  Backbone size w/o insert (bp): 6312
  Total vector size (bp): 8217
  Vector type: Mammalian Expression
Growth in bacteria
  Bacterial resistance: Ampicillin, 100 μg/mL
  Growth temperature: 37°C
  Growth strain: DH5alpha
  Copy number: High Copy
Gene/Insert
  Gene/Insert name: CCDC93
  Species: H. sapiens (human)
  Insert size (bp): 1905
  GenBank ID: NM_019044
  Entrez Gene: CCDC93
  Tag / fusion protein: MAC-tag (N terminal on backbone)
  Cloning method: Gateway Cloning
  Sequencing primers: 5′ TGT AAA ACG ACG GCC AGT; 3′ CAG GAA ACA GCT ATG ACC
Resource information
  A portion of this plasmid was derived from a plasmid made by: Human ORFeome collection
Terms and licenses: Academic/Nonprofit Terms; Industry Terms: Not Available to Industry
Depositor comments: Please visit https://doi.org/10.1101/2023.04.03.535349 for bioRxiv preprint.
How to cite: MAC_N_CCDC93 was a gift from Markku Varjosalo (Addgene plasmid # 209687 ; http://n2t.net/addgene:209687 ; RRID:Addgene_209687)
